>Addgene plasmid #187124 | pDONR221-HUWE1_delta3291-3298 | addgene full sequence | sequence record 369212 | Addgene NGS Result
CTTTCCTGCGTTATCCCCTGATTCTGTGGATAACCGTATTACCGCTAGCATGGATCTCGGGGACGTCTAA
CTACTAAGCGAGAGTAGGGAACTGCCAGGCATCAAATAAAACGAAAGGCTCAGTCGGAAGACTGGGCCTT
TCGTTTTATCTGTTGTTTGTCGGTGAACGCTCTCCTGAGTAGGACAAATCCGCCGGGAGCGGATTTGAAC
GTTGTGAAGCAACGGCCCGGAGGGTGGCGGGCAGGACGCCCGCCATAAACTGCCAGGCATCAAACTAAGC
AGAAGGCCATCCTGACGGATGGCCTTTTTGCGTTTCTACAAACTCTTCCTGTTAGTTAGTTACTTAAGCT
CGGGCCCCAAATAATGATTTTATTTTGACTGATAGTGACCTGTTCGTTGCAACAAATTGATAAGCAATGC
TTTTTTATAATGCCAACTTTGTACAAAAAAGCAGGCTTTAAAGGAACCAATTCAGTCGACATGAAAGTAG
ACAGGACTAAACTGAAGAAGACACCTACTGAGGCTCCTGCAGACTGCAGAGCCTTAATAGACAAACTCAA
AGTTTGTAATGATGAGCAACTTCTCTTGGAACTGCAGCAGATCAAAACATGGAACATTGGAAAGTGCGAG
TTATATCACTGGGTGGACCTGTTGGACCGCTTCGATGGAATACTGGCAGATGCTGGACAGACAGTGGAGA
ATATGTCATGGATGCTCGTATGTGATAGGCCAGAAAGAGAGCAACTGAAAATGCTTCTCTTGGCTGTGTT
GAACTTCACAGCCTTGCTCATTGAGTACAGCTTTTCCCGGCATCTGTACAGTTCCATAGAGCATTTGACA
ACTTTATTGGCTTCCTCTGATATGCAAGTGGTGCTGGCAGTCCTCAATCTCCTATATGTATTTAGCAAAA
GATCAAACTACATCACTCGTCTGGGATCTGACAAGAGGACCCCGCTGCTAACTCGGCTACAACATTTGGC
AGAGAGCTGGGGTGGAAAGGAGAATGGCTTTGGACTTGCAGAATGTTGCAGAGACTTGCATATGATGAAA
TATCCACCCAGTGCAACTACACTACACTTTGAATTCTATGCAGATCCTGGGGCCGAGGTCAAAATTGAGA
AAAGGACAACTAGTAACACACTACATTATATTCACATAGAGCAACTTGACAAGATTTCAGAAAGCCCTTC
TGAAATCATGGAATCTCTTACCAAAATGTACAGCATTCCTAAGGATAAGCAGATGCTGTTATTTACACAC
ATACGACTGGCCCATGGCTTTTCTAATCACAGGAAGCGATTGCAGGCAGTTCAGGCCAGACTGCATGCAA
TATCTATATTAGTGTATTCCAATGCCTTGCAGGAATCAGCAAACAGTATCTTGTATAATGGCTTGATAGA
GGAGTTAGTGGACGTGCTGCAAATAACGGATAAGCAGCTTATGGAGATTAAAGCAGCTTCTTTACGAACA
TTAACATCAATTGTCCACTTGGAGAGAACTCCCAAACTCAGCAGTATTATTGACTGTACTGGAACTGCCT
CCTACCATGGATTTTTGCCAGTGCTTGTAAGGAACTGTATCCAGGCCATGATTGATCCTTCCATGGATCC
ATACCCTCACCAGTTTGCCACTGCTCTCTTCTCTTTTTTATACCATCTGGCCAGCTACGATGCTGGTGGT
GAAGCCTTGGTCTCCTGTGGAATGATGGAAGCCTTATTGAAGGTCATAAAGTTTCTTGGCGATGAACAGG
ACCAGATAACATTTGTCACCAGAGCCGTCAGAGTGGTTGACCTTATCACCAACCTGGATATGGCAGCTTT
TCAATCCCATAGTGGACTTTCTATCTTCATTTATAGACTTGAGCATGAAGTAGATCTGTGCCGAAAAGAA
TGTCCGTTTGTGATCAAGCCAAAGATCCAGAGACCCAATACTACACAAGAAGGAGAGGAAATGGAAACTG
ATATGGATGGAGTCCAGTGTATTCCACAACGAGCAGCACTTCTGAAATCCATGTTGAATTTCCTCAAGAA
GGCCATCCAAGACCCTGCTTTCTCAGATGGCATACGACATGTGATGGATGGTTCTCTGCCTACCTCCCTG
AAACACATCATCAGCAATGCAGAATACTATGGCCCATCACTCTTCCTCCTAGCTACTGAAGTGGTGACTG
TGTTTGTATTTCAAGAACCATCACTGCTCTCCTCACTCCAGGACAATGGATTGACAGATGTCATGCTGCA
TGCACTGCTTATCAAAGATGTTCCTGCTACCCGTGAAGTCCTTGGCTCCCTCCCAAATGTATTCAGTGCA
CTCTGTTTGAATGCCCGAGGTCTTCAGTCTTTTGTTCAGTGTCAGCCTTTTGAACGCCTCTTCAAAGTTC
TTCTGTCTCCAGATTACCTCCCAGCCATGCGGAGGAGGAGAAGTTCTGATCCCCTTGGGGATACTGCATC
CAACCTGGGGAGTGCTGTCGATGAGCTCATGAGACATCAGCCCACCCTTAAAACAGATGCAACGACTGCC
ATCATCAAGTTACTTGAAGAAATCTGTAATCTTGGAAGGGACCCCAAATACATCTGTCAGAAGCCATCGA
TCCAGAAGGCAGATGGCACTGCCACTGCTCCTCCCCCAAGGTCTAATCATGCCGCAGAAGAAGCCTCTAG
TGAGGATGAGGAGGAAGAGGAAGTACAGGCCATGCAGAGCTTTAATTCTACCCAGCAAAATGAAACTGAG
CCTAATCAGCAGGTTGTTGGTACAGAGGAACGTATTCCTATTCCCCTCATGGATTACATCCTTAATGTGA
TGAAATTTGTGGAATCTATTCTGAGCAACAATACAACAGATGACCACTGCCAGGAATTTGTGAATCAGAA
AGGACTGTTGCCTTTGGTTACCATTTTGGGTCTTCCCAATCTGCCCATTGACTTTCCCACATCTGCTGCC
TGTCAGGCTGTTGCAGGTGTCTGCAAATCCATATTGACACTGTCACATGAACCCAAAGTCCTTCAAGAGG
GTCTCCTTCAGTTGGACTCCATCCTCTCCTCCCTGGAGCCCTTACACCGCCCCATTGAATCCCCTGGGGG
CTCAGTGTTGTTGCGAGAACTGGCTTGCGCAGGCAATGTTGCTGATGCTACCCTCTCAGCCCAGGCCACA
CCTCTGCTGCATGCACTCACTGCTGCCCATGCCTACATCATGATGTTTGTTCATACTTGCAGAGTTGGAC
AGAGTGAAATTCGTTCCATCTCCGTAAACCAGTGGGGCTCTCAATTGGGTCTGAGTGTTTTGAGCAAGCT
GAGCCAGTTATACTGTTCCCTGGTGTGGGAAAGCACTGTCCTCCTCTCTCTGTGTACCCCAAACAGCCTA
CCATCTGGGTGTGAATTTGGCCAGGCAGATATGCAGAAACTGGTTCCAAAGGATGAGAAGGCAGGTACGA
CCCAGGGCGGAAAAAGATCAGATGGGGAACAGGATGGAGCAGCTGGAAGTATGGATGCTTCTACCCAGGG
CTTATTAGAAGGCATTGGGCTAGATGGTGACACATTGGCTCCCATGGAGACAGATGAACCTACTGCTTCA
GACTCTAAGGGCAAATCTAAAATCACACCAGCAATGGCTGCCAGAATTAAGCAAATCAAGCCTTTGTTAT
CAGCTTCCTCCAGATTAGGCCGAGCACTTGCTGAGCTATTTGGACTTCTTGTTAAACTTTGTGTGGGATC
TCCTGTCCGCCAGAGAAGGAGCCATCATGCTGCCAGCACCACTACAGCACCGACACCTGCCGCGCGATCA
ACAGCCTCAGCTCTCACTAAGCTCTTGACTAAGGGGTTATCTTGGCAGCCCCCACCATATACACCTACTC
CCCGATTCAGGCTGACATTCTTCATCTGTTCAGTTGGTTTCACATCCCCAATGCTGTTTGATGAGAGGAA
GTATCCCTACCACCTCATGCTGCAAAAATTTCTCTGCTCCGGAGGCCACAATGCTCTTTTTGAAACTTTC
AACTGGGCTCTGTCCATGGGAGGTAAAGTTCCTGTTTCTGAGGGATTGGAACACTCAGACTTGCCTGATG
GCACAGGAGAATTCCTAGATGCCTGGCTTATGCTGGTGGAGAAGATGGTGAATCCCACCACGGTGCTTGA
ATCTCCACATTCGCTGCCTGCCAAATTGCCTGGAGGTGTCCAGAACTTTCCCCAGTTCAGTGCACTGCGC
TTCCTTGTGGTAACTCAGAAAGCAGCCTTTACTTGCATCAAAAACTTATGGAACCGGAAACCCCTGAAGG
TATATGGTGGACGAATGGCTGAATCGATGCTGGCCATTCTATGCCACATCCTCCGAGGAGAACCTGTGAT
TCGAGAGAGACTAAGCAAGGAGAAGGAGGGGTCTCGAGGAGAAGAGGATACAGGGCAAGAGGAAGGTGGC
TCCCGCCGGGAACCTCAAGTCAACCAGCAACAACTGCAACAGCTCATGGACATGGGCTTCACAAGGGAAC
ATGCAATGGAGGCACTGTTGAACACCAGCACCATGGAGCAGGCCACAGAGTACCTTTTAACCCACCCTCC
TCCAATCATGGGAGGAGTTGTTCGGGATCTCAGCATGTCTGAAGAGGACCAGATGATGAGAGCAATTGCT
ATGTCTCTGGGACAGGATATTCCAATGGATCAAAGGGCAGAGTCACCTGAGGAAGTTGCTTGCCGGAAGG
AGGAAGAGGAACGGAAAGCTCGGGAAAAGCAGGAGGAGGAAGAGGCTAAATGTCTAGAGAAGTTCCAGGA
TGCTGACCCGTTGGAACAAGATGAGCTCCACACTTTCACAGATACTATGTTGCCAGGCTGCTTCCACCTT
CTTGATGAGCTGCCAGACACAGTATACCGTGTGTGTGACCTGATCATGACAGCAATCAAACGTAATGGAG
CAGATTATCGTGACATGATTCTGAAGCAAGTAGTCAATCAGGTGTGGGAAGCTGCTGATGTATTGATCAA
AGCTGCTCTTCCCCTGACAACAAGTGACACAAAAACCGTGTCAGAGTGGATAAGTCAGATGGCCACACTG
CCCCAGGCCTCCAATTTGGCTACTAGAATCTTGCTTTTAACGCTACTTTTTGAGGAGTTGAAGCTACCTT
GTGCTTGGGTGGTTGAATCAAGTGGCATCCTTAATGTCCTAATCAAACTCTTGGAAGTGGTTCAGCCCTG
CCTCCAGGCAGCCAAGGAGCAGAAGGAAGTCCAGACCCCAAAGTGGATCACACCAGTGTTGCTCCTGATT
GATTTCTATGAAAAGACAGCCATCTCCTCAAAAAGGAGAGCCCAGATGACTAAGTACCTGCAATCCAACA
GCAACAACTGGCGCTGGTTTGATGATCGCTCTGGGCGTTGGTGTAGTTACAGTGCAAGCAACAATAGCAC
TATTGATTCTGCCTGGAAATCTGGAGAGACAAGCGTGCGATTCACTGCAGGCCGAAGAAGATACACGGTC
CAATTCACTACAATGGTGCAGGTTAATGAGGAAACAGGGAACCGACGCCCTGTGATGCTGACTCTCCTCA
GGGTACCTCGGCTGAATAAAAATTCAAAAAACAGCAATGGACAGGAACTAGAGAAGACGCTGGAAGAAAG
CAAAGAAATGGATATCAAACGTAAAGAAAATAAAGGCAATGATACCCCTTTGGCCCTAGAGAGTACAAAC
ACTGAAAAGGAGACAAGCCTGGAGGAAACAAAAATCGGGGAGATCCTGATCCAGGGCTTGACAGAAGATA
TGGTGACTGTTTTAATCCGGGCCTGCGTGAGCATGCTGGGAGTCCCTGTGGACCCAGATACTTTGCATGC
CACCCTTCGTCTCTGTCTGAGGCTCACCCGGGACCACAAATATGCCATGATGTTTGCAGAACTGAAGAGT
ACCCGCATGATCTTGAATTTGACCCAGAGCTCAGGCTTCAATGGGTTTACTCCCCTGGTCACCCTTCTCT
TAAGACACATCATTGAGGACCCCTGTACCCTTCGTCATACCATGGAAAAGGTTGTTCGCTCAGCAGCTAC
AAGTGGAGCTGGTAGCACTACCTCTGGTGTTGTGTCTGGCAGCCTCGGCTCTCGGGAGATCAACTACATC
CTTCGTGTCCTTGGGCCAGCCGCATGCCGCAATCCAGACATATTCACAGAAGTGGCCAACTGCTGTATCC
GCATCGCCCTTCCTGCCCCTCGAGGCTCAGGAACTGCTTCAGATGATGAATTTGAGAATCTTAGAATTAA
AGGCCCTAATGCTGTACAGCTGGTGAAGACCACCCCTTTGAAGCCCTCACCTCTGCCTGTCATCCCTGAT
ACTATCAAGGAAGTGATCTATGATATGCTGAATGCTCTGGCTGCATACCATGCTCCAGAGGAAGCCGATA
AATCTGATCCTAAACCTGGGGTTATGACCCAAGAGGTTGGCCAGCTCCTGCAAGACATGGGTGATGATGT
ATACCAGCAGTACCGGTCACTTACGCGTCAGAGCAGTGACTTTGATACGCAGTCAGGTTTTTCCATTAAT
AGTCAGGTCTTTGCTGCAGATGGTGCCTCCACTGAGACTTCCGCATCTGGGACCTCCCAAGGAGAGGCTT
CAACTCCAGAGGAGTCTCGAGATGGGAAGAAAGATAAAGAAGGGGACCGGGCCTCTGAGGAAGGCAAACA
GAAAGGCAAGGGCAGCAAACCTTTAATGCCTACCTCCACTATCCTTCGTCTTCTGGCAGAGTTGGTGAGG
TCCTATGTTGGTATTGCTACCCTGATTGCCAACTACAGCTACACTGTGGGCCAGTCTGAACTGATCAAAG
AGGACTGCAGTGTGCTAGCTTTTGTTCTGGACCACCTGCTCCCACATACCCAGAATGCAGAAGACAAGGA
CACCCCTGCCTTGGCCCGCCTGTTCCTCGCAAGCCTGGCTGCTGCAGGGAGTGGCACAGATGCCCAGGTG
GCCCTAGTGAATGAAGTAAAAGCAGCCCTTGGACGGGCACTGGCTATGGCTGAGAGTACAGAGAAACATG
CCAGGCTTCAGGCAGTGATGTGTATCATCAGTACTATCATGGAGTCCTGCCCCTCCACCTCCAGCTTCTA
CAGCAGTGCCACAGCGAAGACCCAGCACAATGGCATGAACAACATCATTCGGCTTTTCCTGAAGAAGGGA
CTGGTTAATGACCTGGCCAGAGTACCTCACAGCTTAGACCTGTCCAGTCCCAACATGGCCAACACAGTCA
ATGCTGCTCTGAAGCCTTTGGAAACACTTTCCCGGATTGTGAACCAGCCCAGTAGCCTTTTTGGCAGCAA
GAGTGCTTCTAGCAAGAACAAGTCTGAGCAGGATGCCCAAGGAGCCTCTCAAGATTCCAGTAGCAACCAG
CAGGACCCAGGCGAGCCTGGGGAAGCAGAAGTGCAGGAGGAGGATCATGATGTCACTCAGACAGAGGTGG
CAGATGGGGATATCATGGATGGGGAGGCTGAAACCGACTCAGTGGTGATTGCTGGGCAGCCTGAGGTGCT
CAGTTCACAAGAGATGCAGGTTGAGAATGAGCTGGAGGACCTGATAGATGAGTTGCTTGAGAGGGATGGC
GGATCTGGGAACAGTACAATTATAGTGAGCAGAAGTGGAGAGGATGAATCACAAGAGGACGTGCTGATGG
ATGAAGCTCCTTCCAACCTCAGCCAAGCTTCCACCTTGCAGGCCAACCGAGAAGATTCCATGAATATCCT
GGACCCTGAGGATGAGGAGGAGCACACTCAGGAAGAGGACAGCAGTGGCAGTAACGAGGATGAGGATGAT
AGTCAGGATGAAGAGGAGGAGGAGGAGGAAGATGAGGAAGATGATCAGGAGGATGATGAAGGTGAAGAGG
GAGATGAAGACGATGACGACGATGGCTCTGAGATGGAATTGGATGAGGATTATCCTGATATGAACGCTTC
TCCCTTGGTCCGATTTGAGCGCTTTGACCGGGAGGATGATCTCATCATTGAGTTTGACAACATGTTCTCC
AGTGCTACAGACATCCCCCCATCCCCAGGAAATATCCCTACCACCCATCCACTGATGGTGCGCCATGCAG
ACCACAGTTCTCTGACACTGGGCAGTGGCTCTTCAACAACTCGTCTCACCCAGGGCATCGGGCGCAGTCA
GAGGACCCTAAGGCAGCTGACGGCCAATACTGGCCACACCATTCATGTTCACTACCCTGGGAATCGCCAG
CCCAACCCTCCTCTTATACTGCAGAGGTTGCTTGGTCCCTCAGCTGCTGCTGACATCCTTCAGCTGAGCA
GCAGCCTTCCCCTACAAAGCCGGGGTCGGGCCCGCCTCCTGGTAGGCAACGATGACGTCCACATCATCGC
CCGTTCTGATGATGAGCTGCTGGATGACTTTTTCCATGATCAGAGCACAGCTACCAGCCAAGCAGGAACC
CTGTCCAGCATCCCCACAGCCCTGACCCGCTGGACAGAAGAATGCAAAGTTCTCGATGCTGAGAGCATGC
ATGACTGTGTTTCAGTGGTTAAAGTGTCCATTGTCAATCACCTGGAATTCCTGAGGGATGAGGAGCTGGA
AGAAAGGCGAGAGAAGCGCAGGAAACAACTGGCTGAGGAAGAAACAAAGATAACTGATAAAGGCAAAGAA
GATAAGGAGAACAGGGATCAGAGTGCACAGTGTACTGCATCTAAGTCAAATGACTCCACTGAACAGAATC
TCTCAGATGGGACGCCTATGCCTGACAGCTACCCAACAACCCCATCTTCAACTGATGCAGCTACATCTGA
GTCCAAGGAGACCCTTGGCACTCTGCAATCCTCACAACAGCAACCAACACTCCCAACCCCACCAGCTTTG
GGAGAGGTTCCTCAGGAGCTGCAGTCTCCAGCTGGAGAAGGGGGCAGCTCTACACAGCTATTGATGCCTG
TAGAGCCAGAGGAATTGGGTCCCACAAGGCCAAGTGGGGAAGCAGAAACAACTCAGATGGAGTTATCCCC
AGCTCCCACTATAACCTCACTTTCCCCAGAGAGAGCTGAGGATTCTGATGCACTGACGGCTGTCAGCAGT
CAGCTAGAAGGCTCTCCTATGGATACAAGCAGCCTGGCTTCCTGTACCTTAGAGGAGGCTGTGGGTGACA
CTTCAGCAGCTGGCAGTTCTGAGCAGCCCAGAGCAGGCAGCTCCACTCCTGGGGATGCCCCACCAGCTGT
GGCGGAAGTGCAAGGCAGGAGTGATGGGTCAGGGGAATCTGCCCAGCCACCTGAGGACAGCTCCCCACCT
GCATCCTCTGAGAGCTCTTCCACCAGAGATTCTGCCGTGGCCATTTCTGGCGCCGATTCTCGGGGAATAC
TGGAAGAGCCACTGCCATCTACCTCTAGTGAGGAAGAAGATCCTCTTGCCGGTATATCATTGCCCGAGGG
GGTAGACCCGTCTTTCCTCGCCGCCCTCCCGGACGATATTCGGAGAGAAGTACTTCAAAATCAACTCGGA
ATTCGGCCCCCCACTCGCACTGCCCCGAGTACTAATAGCTCAGCGCCCGCCGTTGTCGGGAATCCAGGAG
TCACTGAAGTGAGTCCGGAGTTCCTTGCAGCACTCCCGCCGGCTATTCAGGAAGAAGTCCTTGCGCAACA
GCGAGCGGAACAACAGAGGCGAGAACTTGCCCAAAACGCATCTTCAGACACTCCAATGGACCCTGTCACG
TTCATACAGACCCTTCCCTCCGACTTGCGACGATCCGTGCTGGAAGACATGGAAGATTCTGTACTTGCCG
TAATGCCGCCTGATATTGCGGCAGAAGCACAAGCTCTTCGAAGGGAACAAGAAGCAAGGCAGCGACAGTT
GATGCATGAGAGGCTCTTCGGTCACTCCTCAACCTCCGCGTTGTCTGCCATACTCAGATCACCCGCGTTC
ACAAGCCGCCTCTCAGGAAATCGGGGCGTCCAGTACACCAGATTGGCCGTCCAACGAGGCGGCACGTTTC
AAATGGGCGGGTCTAGCTCACATAATAGGCCAAGCGGCTCAAATGTAGATACTCTGCTGCGACTTCGGGG
ACGACTGCTGTTGGATCACGAAGCGCTCTCCTGTCTCTTGGTTCTGCTCTTCGTTGATGAGCCTAAGCTC
AACACAAGTAGGCTCCATCGCGTACTGCGGAATTTGTGCTATCATGCGCAGACACGCCATTGGGTAATTA
GGAGCTTGCTTTCAATCCTGCAGCGAAGTTCAGAATCCGAACTTTGCATAGAAACACCAAAGCTTACCAC
TTCCGAGGAAAAGGGGAAAAAGTCTTCAAAATCTTGCGGTAGCAGCTCACATGAAAATCGCCCGCTCGAT
CTTTTGCACAAAATGGAAAGCAAGTCTAGTAATCAGCTCTCCTGGCTTTCCGTTTCCATGGGATCTGGGA
ATATATTTCAGATTCAGAGATCTGGTGGCCGCAAGCATACAGAAAAGCATGCTTCTGGTGGAAGTACGGT
ACACATACACCCTCAGGCAGCCCCTGTCGTATGCAGGCACGTGTTGGACACACTCATCCAGCTCGCTAAG
GTCTTTCCCTCCCATTTTACTCAGCAACGAACGAAGGAAACCAATTGCGAGAGTGACCGCGAAAGAGGGA
ACAAAGCGTGCTCTCCGTGTTCTTCCCAGTCTTCAAGTAGCGGCATTTGTACTGATTTTTGGGATCTGCT
TGTGAAACTGGATAACATGAACGTTTCCAGAAAGGGGAAAAACTCCGTCAAATCTGTCCCGGTGTCTGCG
GGAGGCGAGGGTGAGACATCCCCTTACTCTCTGGAGGCATCACCCCTGGGACAACTTATGAATATGCTCA
GCCACCCTGTGATACGAAGATCCTCACTTCTGACGGAAAAGCTGCTCAGGCTGCTTTCACTGATTTCCAT
AGCACTTCCTGAGAACAAGGTGAGTGAGGCACAGGCAAATTCCGGGTCTGGAGCTTCTTCCACAACGACT
GCGACCTCCACAACCAGCACAACAACTACGACTGCTGCGTCTACCACCCCTACTCCCCCTACGGCGCCTA
CTCCCGTCACATCCGCGCCGGCCCTCGTAGCCGCTACGGCGATAAGTACGATCGTCGTTGCGGCCAGTAC
TACGGTCACCACACCGACCACAGCGACCACGACGGTCAGTATTAGTCCTACGACTAAGGGGTCAAAGAGC
CCTGCTAAAGTGTCCGACGGAGGATCCTCCTCAACAGATTTTAAAATGGTGTCCTCTGGACTTACGGAAA
ACCAGCTGCAGCTTTCCGTAGAGGTACTTACCTCACATTCCTGCAGCGAGGAAGGACTCGAAGACGCTGC
GAATGTGCTCCTGCAGCTGAGTAGAGGAGATTCCGGTACCAGGGATACCGTTCTGAAATTGCTTCTTAAT
GGCGCCAGGCACCTCGGGTACACTCTGTGCAAGCAAATTGGTACTCTGTTGGCCGAACTCCGAGAATACA
ATCTGGAGCAGCAACGACGGGCGCAGTGTGAAACACTGAGTCCCGACGGGCTTCCTGAGGAACAGCCGCA
GACAACGAAACTTAAGGGTAAAATGCAGAGTCGGTTCGACATGGCAGAAAATGTCGTGATAGTGGCTTCT
CAGAAACGCCCTCTCGGGGGAAGGGAACTGCAGCTGCCCAGTATGTCCATGCTTACTTCCAAGACAAGCA
CCCAGAAGTTTTTTTTGAGAGTACTTCAAGTCATAATTCAATTGAGAGACGATACTCGCCGAGCCAACAA
GAAAGCCAAACAAACGGGAAGGCTCGGTTCTTCTGGTCTGGGCTCAGCATCATCCATCCAGGCGGCCGTG
CGGCAACTTGAAGCAGAGGCAGACGCCATCATACAAATGGTACGTGAGGGTCAAAGGGCGCGGAGACAGC
AACAAGCAGCAACGTCGGAGTCTAGCCAGTCAGAGGCGTCTGTCCGGAGGGAGGAATCACCCATGGATGT
GGACCAGCCATCTCCCAGTGCTCAAGATACTCAATCCATTGCCTCCGATGGAACCCCACAGGGGGAGAAG
GAAAAGGAAGAAAGACCACCTGAGTTACCCCTGCTCAGCGAGCAGCTGAGTTTGGACGAGCTGTGGGACA
TGCTTGGGGAGTGTCTAAAGGAACTAGAGGAATCCCATGACCAGCATGCGGTGCTAGTGCTACAGCCTGC
TGTCGAGGCCTTCTTTCTGGTCCATGCCACAGAGCGGGAGAGCAAGCCTCCTGTCCGAGACACCCGTGAG
AGCCAGCTGGCACACATCAAGGACGAGCCTCCTCCACTCTCCCCTGCCCCCTTAACCCCAGCCACGCCTT
CCTCCCTTGACCCATTCTTCTCCCGGGAGCCCTCATCTATGCACATCTCCTCAAGCCTGCCCCCTGACAC
ACAGAAGTTCCTTCGCTTTGCAGAGACTCACCGCACTGTGTTAAACCAGATCCTACGGCAGTCCACGACC
CACCTTGCTGATGGGCCTTTTGCTGTCCTGGTAGACTACATTCGTGTCCTCGACTTTGATGTCAAGCGCA
AATATTTCCGCCAAGAGCTGGAGCGTTTAGATGAGGGGCTCCGGAAAGAAGACATGGCTGTGCATGTCCG
TCGTGACCATGTGTTTGAAGACTCCTATCGTGAGCTGCATCGCAAATCCCCCGAAGAAATGAAGAATCGA
TTGTATATAGTATTTGAAGGAGAAGAAGGGCAGGATGCTGGCGGGCTCCTGCGGGAGTGGTATATGATCA
TCTCTCGAGAGATGTTTAACCCTATGTATGCCTTGTTCCGTACCTCACCTGGTGATCGAGTCACCTACAC
CATCAATCCATCTTCCCACTGCAACCCCAACCATCTGTCCTATTTTAAATTTGTCGGACGCATTGTGGCC
AAAGCTGTATATGACAACCGTCTTCTGGAGTGCTACTTTACTCGATCCTTTTACAAACACATCTTGGGCA
AGTCAGTCAGATATACAGATATGGAGAGTGAAGATTACCACTTCTACCAAGGTCTGGTTTATCTGCTGGA
AAATGATGTCTCCACACTAGGCTATGACCTCACCTTCAGCACTGAGGTCCAAGAGTTTGGAGTTTGTGAA
GTTCGTGACCTCAAACCCAATGGGGCCAACATCTTGGTAACAGAGGAGAATAAGAAGGAGTATGTACACC
TGGTATGCCAGATGAGAATGACAGGAGCCATCCGCAAGCAGTTGGCGGCTTTCTTAGAAGGCTTCTATGA
GATCATTCCAAAGCGCCTCATTTCCATCTTCACTGAGCAGGAGTTAGAGCTGCTTATATCAGGACTGCCC
ACCATTGACATCGATGATCTGAAATCCAACACTGAATACCACAAGTACCAGTCCAACTCTATTCAGATCC
AGTGGTTCTGGAGAGCATTGCGTTCTTTCGATCAAGCTGACCGTGCCAAGTTCCTCCAGTTTGTCACGGG
TACTTCCAAGGTACCCCTGCAAGGCTTTGCTGCCCTCGAAGGCATGAATGGCATTCAGAAGTTTCAGATC
CATCGAGATGATAGGTCCACAGATCGCCTGCCTTCAGCTCACACATGTTTTAATCAGCTGGATCTGCCTG
CCTATGAGAGCTTTGAGAAGCTCCGCCACATGCTACTGTTGGCTATCCAGGAGTGCTCTGAAGGCTTTGG
GCTGGCCTAATAAGCGGCCGCGACCCAGCTTTCTTGTACAAAGTTGGCATTATAAGAAAGCATTGCTTAT
CAATTTGTTGCAACGAACAGGTCACTATCAGTCAAAATAAAATCATTATTTGCCATCCAGCTGCAGCTCT
GGCCCGTGTCTCAAAATCTCTGATGTTACATTGCACAAGATAAAAATATATCATCATGAACAATAAAACT
GTCTGCTTACATAAACAGTAATACAAGGGGTGTTATGAGCCATATTCAACGGGAAACGTCGAGGCCGCGA
TTAAATTCCAACATGGATGCTGATTTATATGGGTATAAATGGGCTCGCGATAATGTCGGGCAATCAGGTG
CGACAATCTATCGCTTGTATGGGAAGCCCGATGCGCCAGAGTTGTTTCTGAAACATGGCAAAGGTAGCGT
TGCCAATGATGTTACAGATGAGATGGTCAGACTAAACTGGCTGACGGAATTTATGCCTCTTCCGACCATC
AAGCATTTTATCCGTACTCCTGATGATGCATGGTTACTCACCACTGCGATCCCCGGAAAAACAGCATTCC
AGGTATTAGAAGAATATCCTGATTCAGGTGAAAATATTGTTGATGCGCTGGCAGTGTCCCTGCGCCGGTT
GCATTCGATTCCTGTTTGTAATTGTCCTTTTAACAGCGATCGCGTATTTCGTCTCGCTCAGGCGCAATCA
CGAATGAATAACGGTTTGGTTGATGCGAGTGATTTTGATGACGAGCGTAATGGCTGGCCTGTTGAACAAG
TCTGGAAAGAAATGCATAAACTTTTGCCATTCTCACCGGATTCAGTCGTCACTCATGGTGATTTCTCACT
TGATAACCTTATTTTTGACGAGGGGAAATTAATAGGTTGTATTGATGTTGGACGAGTCGGAATCGCAGAC
CGATACCAGGATCTTGCCATCCTATGGAACTGCCTCGGTGAGTTTTCTCCTTCATTACAGAAACGGCTTT
TTCAAAAATATGGTATTGATAATCCTGATATGAATAAATTGCAGTTTCATTTGATGCTCGATGAGTTTTT
CTAATCAGAATTGGTTAATTGGTTGTAACATTATTCAGATTGGGCCCCGTTCCACTGAGCGTCAGACCCC
GTAGAAAAGATCAAAGGATCTTCTTGAGATCCTTTTTTTCTGCGCGTAATCTGCTGCTTGCAAACAAAAA
AACCACCGCTACCAGCGGTGGTTTGTTTGCCGGATCAAGAGCTACCAACTCTTTTTCCGAAGGTAACTGG
CTTCAGCAGAGCGCAGATACCAAATACTGTTCTTCTAGTGTAGCCGTAGTTAGGCCACCACTTCAAGAAC
TCTGTAGCACCGCCTACATACCTCGCTCTGCTAATCCTGTTACCAGTGGCTGCTGCCAGTGGCGATAAGT
CGTGTCTTACCGGGTTGGACTCAAGACGATAGTTACCGGATAAGGCGCAGCGGTCGGGCTGAACGGGGGG
TTCGTGCACACAGCCCAGCTTGGAGCGAACGACCTACACCGAACTGAGATACCTACAGCGTGAGCTATGA
GAAAGCGCCACGCTTCCCGAAGGGAGAAAGGCGGACAGGTATCCGGTAAGCGGCAGGGTCGGAACAGGAG
AGCGCACGAGGGAGCTTCCAGGGGGAAACGCCTGGTATCTTTATAGTCCTGTCGGGTTTCGCCACCTCTG
ACTTGAGCGTCGATTTTTGTGATGCTCGTCAGGGGGGCGGAGCCTATGGAAAAACGCCAGCAACGCGGCC
TTTTTACGGTTCCTGGCCTTTTGCTGGCCTTTTGCTCACATGTT
Features (pLannotate 1.2.2; 8 found; start..end, strand, type, name):
      1..46      +  rep_origin     RSF ori (fragment): Plasmids containing the RSF 1030 origin of replication can be propagated in E. coli cells that contain additional plasmids with compatible origins.
    106..149     -  terminator     rrnB T1 terminator: Escherichia coli rrnB; transcription terminator T1 from the E. coli rrnB gene
    281..308     +  terminator     rrnB T2 terminator: transcription terminator T2 from the E. coli rrnB gene
    358..457     +  protein_bind   attL1: mutant version of attL; recombination site for the Gateway® LR reaction LR Clonase™
    481..13587   +  CDS            HUWE1: HUWE1_HUMAN - Also known as KIAA0312, KIAA1578, UREB1. Experimental evidence at protein level: Swiss-Prot protein existence level 1. E3 ubiquitin-protein ligase which mediates ubiquitination and subsequent proteasomal degradation of target proteins (PubMed:15989957, PubMed:19713937, PubMed:15567145, PubMed:15767685, PubMed:18488021, PubMed:17567951, PubMed:19037095, PubMed:20534529). Regulates apoptosis by catalyzing the polyubiquitination and degradation of MCL1 (PubMed:15989957). Mediates monoubiquitination of DNA polymerase beta (POLB) at 'Lys-41', 'Lys-61' and 'Lys-81', thereby playing a r
  13603..13702   -  protein_bind   attL2: mutant version of attL; recombination site for the Gateway® LR reaction LR Clonase™
  13825..14634   +  CDS            KanR: aminoglycoside phosphotransferase; aph(3')-Ia; confers resistance to kanamycin in bacteria or G418 (Geneticin®) in eukaryotes
  14724..15312   +  rep_origin     ori: high-copy-number ColE1/pMB1/pBR322/pUC origin of replication
