[The description below was written by a language model from this plasmid's Addgene catalogue record and pLannotate feature annotations shown in this document.]
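Description:
pDONR221-HUWE1_delta3291-3298 is a Gateway entry clone built on the pDONR221 backbone and carrying the human HUWE1 coding sequence with an internal deletion annotated as delta3291-3298, presumably removing eight residues at those positions. HUWE1 encodes a very large E3 ubiquitin ligase that ubiquitinates numerous substrates, including MCL1 and DNA polymerase beta, and so influences apoptosis and other pathways. The insert of about 13.1 kb makes up most of the roughly 15.4 kb plasmid and was assembled into the vector by Gibson cloning.

In the sequenced record the HUWE1 open reading frame sits between attL1 and attL2 sites, the recombination sites used in the Gateway LR reaction. This arrangement lets the deletion mutant be moved directionally into any attR-containing destination vector, which supplies the promoter, tags and host-specific elements. No promoter driving HUWE1 is annotated in the entry clone, as expected for a shuttle intermediate that is not meant for expression. The rrnB T1 and T2 terminators upstream of attL1 insulate the insert from read-through transcription originating in the backbone. The plasmid is propagated in E. coli through a high-copy ColE1/pUC-type origin and selected with kanamycin through an aminoglycoside phosphotransferase gene. A short annotated RSF ori fragment is probably only a partial sequence match rather than a second functional origin.

The stated purpose is simply an entry clone. The associated work concerns how HUWE1 architecture contributes to ligase activity and substrate recognition, so this variant would fit structure-function comparison with the wild-type protein. The record does not state the specific functional role of the deleted segment.
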