Addgene plasmid #187124: pDONR221-HUWE1_delta3291-3298
Purpose: Entry clone
Depositing lab: Eric Fischer. Depositing organization: Dana-Farber Cancer Institute. Publication: Solenoid architecture of HUWE1 contributes to ligase activity and substrate recognition. Hunkeler M, Jin CY, Ma MW, Monda JK, Overwijn D, Bennett EJ, Fischer ES. Mol Cell. 2021 Sep 2;81(17):3468-3480.e7. doi: 10.1016/j.molcel.2021.06.032. Epub 2021 Jul 26. PubMed 34314700.
Backbone
  Vector backbone: pDONR221
  Vector type: Entry clone
Growth in bacteria
  Bacterial resistance: Kanamycin, 50 μg/mL
  Growth temperature: 37°C
  Growth strain: DH5alpha
  Copy number: High Copy
Gene/Insert
  Gene/Insert name: HUWE1
  Species: H. sapiens (human)
  Insert size (bp): 13107
  Mutation: delta3291-3298
  Entrez Gene: HUWE1 (a.k.a. ARF-BP1, HECTH9, HSPC272, Ib772, LASU1, MRXST, MULE, URE-B1, UREB1)
  Cloning method: Gibson Cloning
Terms and licenses: Academic/Nonprofit Terms; Industry Terms: Not Available to Industry
How to cite: pDONR221-HUWE1_delta3291-3298 was a gift from Eric Fischer (Addgene plasmid # 187124 ; http://n2t.net/addgene:187124 ; RRID:Addgene_187124)
